>Addgene plasmid #216836 | pGEX4T1-GST-LC3B | addgene full sequence | sequence record 430438 | Addgene NGS Result
AGCTTATCGACTGCACGGTGCACCAATGCTTCTGGCGTCAGGCAGCCATCGGAAGCTGTGGTATGGCTGT
GCAGGTCGTAAATCACTGCATAATTCGTGTCGCTCAAGGCGCACTCCCGTTCTGGATAATGTTTTTTGCG
CCGACATCATAACGGTTCTGGCAAATATTCTGAAATGAGCTGTTGACAATTAATCATCGGCTCGTATAAT
GTGTGGAATTGTGAGCGGATAACAATTTCACACAGGAAACAGTATTCATGTCCCCTATACTAGGTTATTG
GAAAATTAAGGGCCTTGTGCAACCCACTCGACTTCTTTTGGAATATCTTGAAGAAAAATATGAAGAGCAT
TTGTATGAGCGCGATGAAGGTGATAAATGGCGAAACAAAAAGTTTGAATTGGGTTTGGAGTTTCCCAATC
TTCCTTATTATATTGATGGTGATGTTAAATTAACACAGTCTATGGCCATCATACGTTATATAGCTGACAA
GCACAACATGTTGGGTGGTTGTCCAAAAGAGCGTGCAGAGATTTCAATGCTTGAAGGAGCGGTTTTGGAT
ATTAGATACGGTGTTTCGAGAATTGCATATAGTAAAGACTTTGAAACTCTCAAAGTTGATTTTCTTAGCA
AGCTACCTGAAATGCTGAAAATGTTCGAAGATCGTTTATGTCATAAAACATATTTAAATGGTGATCATGT
AACCCATCCTGACTTCATGTTGTATGACGCTCTTGATGTTGTTTTATACATGGACCCAATGTGCCTGGAT
GCGTTCCCAAAATTAGTTTGTTTTAAAAAACGTATTGAAGCTATCCCACAAATTGATAAGTACTTGAAAT
CCAGCAAGTATATAGCATGGCCTTTGCAGGGCTGGCAAGCCACGTTTGGTGGTGGCGACCATCCTCCAAA
ATCGGATCTGGTTCCGCGTGGATCCCCGGAATTCCCGTCGGAGAAGACCTTCAAGCAGCGCCGCACCTTC
GAACAAAGAGTAGAAGATGTCCGACTTATTCGAGAGCAGCATCCAACCAAAATCCCGGTGATAATAGAAC
GATACAAGGGTGAGAAGCAGCTTCCTGTTCTGGATAAAACAAAGTTCCTTGTACCTGACCATGTCAACAT
GAGTGAGCTCATCAAGATAATTAGAAGGCGCTTACAGCTCAATGCTAATCAGGCCTTCTTCCTGTTGGTG
AACGGACACAGCATGGTCAGCGTCTCCACACCAATCTCAGAGGTGTATGAGAGTGAGAAAGATGAAGATG
GATTCCTGTACATGGTCTATGCCTCCCAGGAGACGTTCGGGTAACTCGAGCGGCCGCATCGTGACTGACT
GACGATCTGCCTCGCGCGTTTCGGTGATGACGGTGAAAACCTCTGACACATGCAGCTCCCGGAGACGGTC
ACAGCTTGTCTGTAAGCGGATGCCGGGAGCAGACAAGCCCGTCAGGGCGCGTCAGCGGGTGTTGGCGGGT
GTCGGGGCGCAGCCATGACCCAGTCACGTAGCGATAGCGGAGTGTATAATTCTTGAAGACGAAAGGGCCT
CGTGATACGCCTATTTTTATAGGTTAATGTCATGATAATAATGGTTTCTTAGACGTCAGGTGGCACTTTT
CGGGGAAATGTGCGCGGAACCCCTATTTGTTTATTTTTCTAAATACATTCAAATATGTATCCGCTCATGA
GACAATAACCCTGATAAATGCTTCAATAATATTGAAAAAGGAAGAGTATGAGTATTCAACATTTCCGTGT
CGCCCTTATTCCCTTTTTTGCGGCATTTTGCCTTCCTGTTTTTGCTCACCCAGAAACGCTGGTGAAAGTA
AAAGATGCTGAAGATCAGTTGGGTGCACGAGTGGGTTACATCGAACTGGATCTCAACAGCGGTAAGATCC
TTGAGAGTTTTCGCCCCGAAGAACGTTTTCCAATGATGAGCACTTTTAAAGTTCTGCTATGTGGCGCGGT
ATTATCCCGTGTTGACGCCGGGCAAGAGCAACTCGGTCGCCGCATACACTATTCTCAGAATGACTTGGTT
GAGTACTCACCAGTCACAGAAAAGCATCTTACGGATGGCATGACAGTAAGAGAATTATGCAGTGCTGCCA
TAACCATGAGTGATAACACTGCGGCCAACTTACTTCTGACAACGATCGGAGGACCGAAGGAGCTAACCGC
TTTTTTGCACAACATGGGGGATCATGTAACTCGCCTTGATCGTTGGGAACCGGAGCTGAATGAAGCCATA
CCAAACGACGAGCGTGACACCACGATGCCTGCAGCAATGGCAACAACGTTGCGCAAACTATTAACTGGCG
AACTACTTACTCTAGCTTCCCGGCAACAATTAATAGACTGGATGGAGGCGGATAAAGTTGCAGGACCACT
TCTGCGCTCGGCCCTTCCGGCTGGCTGGTTTATTGCTGATAAATCTGGAGCCGGTGAGCGTGGGTCTCGC
GGTATCATTGCAGCACTGGGGCCAGATGGTAAGCCCTCCCGTATCGTAGTTATCTACACGACGGGGAGTC
AGGCAACTATGGATGAACGAAATAGACAGATCGCTGAGATAGGTGCCTCACTGATTAAGCATTGGTAACT
GTCAGACCAAGTTTACTCATATATACTTTAGATTGATTTAAAACTTCATTTTTAATTTAAAAGGATCTAG
GTGAAGATCCTTTTTGATAATCTCATGACCAAAATCCCTTAACGTGAGTTTTCGTTCCACTGAGCGTCAG
ACCCCGTAGAAAAGATCAAAGGATCTTCTTGAGATCCTTTTTTTCTGCGCGTAATCTGCTGCTTGCAAAC
AAAAAAACCACCGCTACCAGCGGTGGTTTGTTTGCCGGATCAAGAGCTACCAACTCTTTTTCCGAAGGTA
ACTGGCTTCAGCAGAGCGCAGATACCAAATACTGTCCTTCTAGTGTAGCCGTAGTTAGGCCACCACTTCA
AGAACTCTGTAGCACCGCCTACATACCTCGCTCTGCTAATCCTGTTACCAGTGGCTGCTGCCAGTGGCGA
TAAGTCGTGTCTTACCGGGTTGGACTCAAGACGATAGTTACCGGATAAGGCGCAGCGGTCGGGCTGAACG
GGGGGTTCGTGCACACAGCCCAGCTTGGAGCGAACGACCTACACCGAACTGAGATACCTACAGCGTGAGC
TATGAGAAAGCGCCACGCTTCCCGAAGGGAGAAAGGCGGACAGGTATCCGGTAAGCGGCAGGGTCGGAAC
AGGAGAGCGCACGAGGGAGCTTCCAGGGGGAAACGCCTGGTATCTTTATAGTCCTGTCGGGTTTCGCCAC
CTCTGACTTGAGCGTCGATTTTTGTGATGCTCGTCAGGGGGGCGGAGCCTATGGAAAAACGCCAGCAACG
CGGCCTTTTTACGGTTCCTGGCCTTTTGCTGGCCTTTTGCTCACATGTTCTTTCCTGCGTTATCCCCTGA
TTCTGTGGATAACCGTATTACCGCCTTTGAGTGAGCTGATACCGCTCGCCGCAGCCGAACGACCGAGCGC
AGCGAGTCAGTGAGCGAGGAAGCGGAAGAGCGCCTGATGCGGTATTTTCTCCTTACGCATCTGTGCGGTA
TTTCACACCGCATAAATTCCGACACCATCGAATGGCGCAAAACCTTTCGCGGTATGGCATGATAGCGCCC
GGAAGAGAGTCAATTCAGGGTGGTGAATGTGAAACCAGTAACGTTATACGATGTCGCAGAGTATGCCGGT
GTCTCTTATCAGACCGTTTCCCGCGTGGTGAACCAGGCCAGCCACGTTTCTGCGAAAACGCGGGAAAAAG
TGGAAGCGGCGATGGCGGAGCTGAATTACATTCCCAACCGCGTGGCACAACAACTGGCGGGCAAACAGTC
GTTGCTGATTGGCGTTGCCACCTCCAGTCTGGCCCTGCACGCGCCGTCGCAAATTGTCGCGGCGATTAAA
TCTCGCGCCGATCAACTGGGTGCCAGCGTGGTGGTGTCGATGGTAGAACGAAGCGGCGTCGAAGCCTGTA
AAGCGGCGGTGCACAATCTTCTCGCGCAACGCGTCAGTGGGCTGATCATTAACTATCCGCTGGATGACCA
GGATGCCATTGCTGTGGAAGCTGCCTGCACTAATGTTCCGGCGTTATTTCTTGATGTCTCTGACCAGACA
CCCATCAACAGTATTATTTTCTCCCATGAAGACGGTACGCGACTGGGCGTGGAGCATCTGGTCGCATTGG
GTCACCAGCAAATCGCGCTGTTAGCGGGCCCATTAAGTTCTGTCTCGGCGCGTCTGCGTCTGGCTGGCTG
GCATAAATATCTCACTCGCAATCAAATTCAGCCGATAGCGGAACGGGAAGGCGACTGGAGTGCCATGTCC
GGTTTTCAACAAACCATGCAAATGCTGAATGAGGGCATCGTTCCCACTGCGATGCTGGTTGCCAACGATC
AGATGGCGCTGGGCGCAATGCGCGCCATTACCGAGTCCGGGCTGCGCGTTGGTGCGGATATCTCGGTAGT
GGGATACGACGATACCGAAGACAGCTCATGTTATATCCCGCCGTTAACCACCATCAAACAGGATTTTCGC
CTGCTGGGGCAAACCAGCGTGGACCGCTTGCTGCAACTCTCTCAGGGCCAGGCGGTGAAGGGCAATCAGC
TGTTGCCCGTCTCACTGGTGAAAAGAAAAACCACCCTGGCGCCCAATACGCAAACCGCCTCTCCCCGCGC
GTTGGCCGATTCATTAATGCAGCTGGCACGACAGGTTTCCCGACTGGAAAGCGGGCAGTGAGCGCAACGC
AATTAATGTAAGTTAGCTCACTCATTAGGCACCCCAGGCTTTACACTTTATGCTTCCGGCTCGTATGTTG
TGTGGAATTGTGAGCGGATAACAATTTCACACAGGAAACAGCTATGACCATGATTACGGATTCACTGGCC
GTCGTTTTACAACGTCGTGACTGGGAAAACCCTGGCGTTACCCAACTTAATCGCCTTGCAGCACATCCCC
CTTTCGCCAGCTGGCGTAATAGCGAAGAGGCCCGCACCGATCGCCCTTCCCAACAGTTGCGCAGCCTGAA
TGGCGAATGGCGCTTTGCCTGGTTTCCGGCACCAGAAGCGGTGCCGGAAAGCTGGCTGGAGTGCGATCTT
CCTGAGGCCGATACTGTCGTCGTCCCCTCAAACTGGCAGATGCACGGTTACGATGCGCCCATCTACACCA
ACGTGACCTATCCCATTACGGTCAATCCGCCGTTTGTTCCCACGGAGAATCCGACGGGTTGTTACTCGCT
CACATTTAATGTTGATGAAAGCTGGCTACAGGAAGGCCAGACGCGAATTATTTTTGATGGCGTTGGAATT
Features (pLannotate 1.2.2; 17 found; start..end, strand, type, name):
    183..211     +  promoter       tac promoter: strong E. coli promoter; hybrid between the trp and lac UV5 promoters
    219..235     +  protein_bind   lac operator: The lac repressor binds to the lac operator to inhibit transcription in E. coli. This inhibition can be relieved by adding lactose or isopropyl-β-D-thiogalactopyranoside (IPTG). lac repressor encoded by lacI
    258..911     +  CDS            GST26_SCHJA: Experimental evidence at protein level: Swiss-Prot protein existence level 1. GST isoenzymes appear to play a central role in the parasite detoxification system. Other functions are also suspected including a role in increasing the solubility of haematin in the parasite gut. From Schistosoma japonicum (Blood fluke).
    945..1301    +  CDS            LC3B: human LC3 protein; MAP1LC3B; Atg8 family member found on autophagosomes
   1337..1376    +  CDS            rop (fragment): Rop protein, which maintains plasmids at low copy number; rop
   1478..1518    +  misc_feature   bom (fragment): basis of mobility region from pBR322
   1623..1727    +  promoter       AmpR promoter: bla
   1728..2588    +  CDS            AmpR: β-lactamase; bla; confers resistance to ampicillin, carbenicillin, and related antibiotics
   2759..3347    +  rep_origin     ori: high-copy-number ColE1/pMB1/pBR322/pUC origin of replication
   3533..3584    -  misc_feature   bom (fragment): basis of mobility region from pBR322
   3591..3668    +  promoter       lacI promoter: lacI
   3669..4751    +  CDS            lacI: lac repressor; lacI; The lac repressor binds to the lac operator to inhibit transcription in E. coli. This inhibition can be relieved by adding lactose or isopropyl-β-D-thiogalactopyranoside (IPTG).
   4764..4785    +  protein_bind   CAP binding site: CAP binding activates transcription in the presence of cAMP. E. coli catabolite activator protein
   4800..4830    +  promoter       lac promoter: promoter for the E. coli lac operon
   4838..4854    +  protein_bind   lac operator: The lac repressor binds to the lac operator to inhibit transcription in E. coli. This inhibition can be relieved by adding lactose or isopropyl-β-D-thiogalactopyranoside (IPTG). lac repressor encoded by lacI
   4874..5047    +  CDS            lacZα: LacZα fragment of β-galactosidase; lacZ fragment
   5311..107     -  CDS            yciV (fragment) (across the origin): RNAAM_ECOLI - Also known as trpH From Escherichia coli (strain K12).
