[The description below was written by a language model from this plasmid's Addgene catalogue record and pLannotate feature annotations shown in this document.]
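Description:
pGEX4T1-GST-LC3B is a bacterial expression plasmid of about 5.3 kb, built on the pGEX-4T1 backbone, for producing human LC3B (MAP1LC3B) in E. coli as a fusion with an N-terminal glutathione S-transferase tag. It replicates from a ColE1/pMB1-type origin and is selected with ampicillin through the β-lactamase gene driven by its own promoter. Short annotated fragments of rop and the pBR322 bom region, together with a lac promoter/operator and lacZα segment and a partial E. coli yciV match spanning the numbering origin, are backbone remnants rather than functional parts of the expression design.

The expression cassette consists of the strong hybrid tac promoter followed by a lac operator, then the Schistosoma japonicum GST coding sequence, a short linker, and the LC3B open reading frame, which was inserted by Gibson cloning. The plasmid carries its own lacI gene and promoter, so the lac repressor holds the tac promoter off until it is relieved with IPTG, giving inducible expression largely independent of the host strain's repressor level. The insert is described as "Gly exposed", which indicates that the coding sequence ends at the C-terminal glycine normally uncovered by proteolytic processing of LC3B, the form competent for lipid conjugation; the 357-nt LC3B annotation is consistent with such a truncated form. The feature table does not annotate a protease site in the linker.

The GST moiety allows affinity capture on glutathione resin, and the record states the purpose simply as E. coli expression of GST-LC3B. The associated work concerns mitophagy initiation and TBK1 adaptors, which suggests use of the recombinant protein in autophagy-related biochemical studies.
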