Addgene plasmid #216836: pGEX4T1-GST-LC3B
Purpose: For expression in E. coli of GST-LC3B (Gly exposed) (Internal ref. SMC1463)
Depositing lab: Sascha Martens. Depositing organization: University of Vienna. Publication: Control of mitophagy initiation and progression by the TBK1 adaptors NAP1 and SINTBAD. Adriaenssens E, Nguyen TN, Sawa-Makarska J, Khuu G, Schuschnig M, Shoebridge S, Watts EM, Csalyi KD, Padman BS, Lazarou M, Martens S. bioRxiv September 25, 202 10.1101/2023.09.25.559255.
Backbone
  Vector backbone: pGEX-4T1
  Total vector size (bp): 5300
  Vector type: Bacterial Expression
Growth in bacteria
  Bacterial resistance: Ampicillin, 100 μg/mL
  Growth temperature: 37°C
  Growth strain: DH5alpha
  Copy number: Unknown
Gene/Insert
  Gene/Insert name: LC3B (Gly exposed)
  Species: H. sapiens (human)
  Entrez Gene: MAP1LC3B (a.k.a. ATG8F, LC3B, MAP1A/1BLC3, MAP1LC3B-a)
  Promoter: TAC promoter
  Tag / fusion protein: GST (N terminal on insert)
  Cloning method: Gibson Cloning
  Sequencing primers: 5′ LacOp-for; 3′ GEX3 Rv
Terms and licenses: Academic/Nonprofit Terms; Industry Terms: Not Available to Industry
How to cite: pGEX4T1-GST-LC3B was a gift from Sascha Martens (Addgene plasmid # 216836 ; http://n2t.net/addgene:216836 ; RRID:Addgene_216836)
